Addgene plasmid #61303: pVHD
Purpose: (Empty Backbone) Vanillate-inducible gene expression plasmid for Sphingomonas melonis Fr1; destination vector for Gateway cloning, allowing C-terminal fusion of proteins to HA tag
Depositing lab: Julia Vorholt. Depositing organization: ETH Zurich (Swiss Federal Institute of Technology). Publication: Synthetic vanillate-regulated promoter for graded gene expression in Sphingomonas. Kaczmarczyk A, Vorholt JA, Francez-Charlot A. Sci Rep. 2014 Sep 29;4:6453. doi: 10.1038/srep06453. PubMed 25262659.
Backbone
  Vector backbone: pCM62
  Backbone manufacturer: Chris Marx
  Backbone size (bp): 6878
  Vector type: Bacterial Expression
  Promoter: PV10
  Selectable markers: chloramphenicol (in Gateway cassette)
  Tag / fusion protein: HA (N terminal on backbone)
Growth in bacteria
  Bacterial resistance: Chloramphenicol and Tetracycline, 25 & 10 μg/mL
  Growth temperature: 37°C
  Growth strain: ccdB Survival
  Copy number: Unknown
Gene/Insert
  Cloning method: Gateway Cloning
Terms and licenses: Academic/Nonprofit Terms; Industry Terms: Not Available to Industry
How to cite: pVHD was a gift from Julia Vorholt (Addgene plasmid # 61303 ; http://n2t.net/addgene:61303 ; RRID:Addgene_61303)
