[The description below was written by a language model from this plasmid's Addgene catalogue record and pLannotate feature annotations shown in this document.]
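Description:
pVHD is an empty bacterial expression backbone built on the broad-host-range vector pCM62. It serves as a Gateway destination vector for vanillate-inducible gene expression in the alphaproteobacterium Sphingomonas melonis Fr1. The annotated 10.2 kb sequence carries the IncP replication module (oriV with the trans-acting initiator gene trfA), which supports replication in diverse Gram-negative hosts. It also carries a ColE1/pMB1-type origin for propagation in E. coli, and an IncP oriT with traJ that allows conjugative mobilisation when transfer functions are supplied in trans. Backbone selection is by tetracycline, through a tetA efflux gene and associated tetR sequences.

Expression is driven by PV10, described in the record as a synthetic vanillate-regulated promoter giving graded induction. Neither the promoter nor any vanillate repressor gene was picked up by the automated annotation, so their positions are not documented in the feature table. Downstream lies a Gateway cassette bounded by attR1 and attR2. It contains a chloramphenicol acetyltransferase gene and the ccdB toxin gene, which is why the unrecombined plasmid is maintained in a ccdB-tolerant strain under chloramphenicol plus tetracycline. An LR reaction with an entry clone replaces this cassette with the gene of interest, and ccdB counterselects against non-recombinant plasmids.

The stated purpose is C-terminal fusion of the inserted protein to an HA epitope, although the catalogue tag field lists the HA as N-terminal, and the tag itself is not annotated. Unusually, a second ColE1-type origin is annotated inside the cassette. Several short fragment hits (miniSOG, 3xFLAG, PDK intron, lacI, bla) are probably annotation artefacts or cloning remnants rather than functional parts.
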