Features (pLannotate 1.2.2; 26 found; start..end, strand, type, name):
     11..642     +  rep_origin     oriV: incP origin of replication
    720..933     +  CDS            bla(M) (fragment): β-lactamase lacking the signal sequence; bla(M); allows cytosolic expression of β-lactamase
   1105..1693    +  rep_origin     ori: high-copy-number ColE1/pMB1/pBR322/pUC origin of replication
   2246..2262    -  CDS            miniSOG (fragment): mini singlet oxygen generator, a fluorescent flavoprotein suitable for correlated light and electron microscopy (Shu et al., 2011)
   2513..2544    -  promoter       AmpR promoter (fragment): bla
   2686..2810    +  protein_bind   attR1: mutant version of attR; recombination site for the Gateway® LR reaction LR Clonase™
   2835..2865    +  promoter       lac UV5 promoter: E. coli lac promoter with an "up" mutation
   2889..2918    +  promoter       cat promoter (fragment): promoter of the E. coli cat gene encoding chloramphenicol acetyltransferase
   2919..3578    +  CDS            CmR: chloramphenicol acetyltransferase; cat; confers resistance to chloramphenicol
   3631..4219    +  rep_origin     ori: high-copy-number ColE1/pMB1/pBR322/pUC origin of replication
   4402..4494    +  CDS            lacI (fragment): lac repressor; lacI; The lac repressor binds to the lac operator to inhibit transcription in E. coli. This inhibition can be relieved by adding lactose or isopropyl-β-D-thiogalactopyranoside (IPTG).
   4512..4598    +  intron         PDK intron (fragment): pdk; modified pyruvate orthophosphate dikinase intron from Flaveria trinervia 3.0
   4689..4847    +  CDS            ccdA (fragment): CCDA_ECO57 - Also known as H, letA. Experimental evidence at protein level: Swiss-Prot protein existence level 1. Antitoxin component of a type II toxin-antitoxin (TA) system which inhibits the post-segregational killing (PSK) of plasmid-free cells, also referred to as a plasmid addiction system. Binds to and blocks the activity of CcdB; will also remove bound CcdB protein from the CcdB-GyrA complex by forming a CcdA-CcdB complex, a process termed rejuvenation. Functions as a transcriptional corepressor for the ccdAB operon, repression also requires CcdB (By similarity). From Escherichia coli
   4852..5154    +  CDS            ccdB: CCDB_ECOLI - Also known as G, letB, letD. Experimental evidence at protein level: Swiss-Prot protein existence level 1. Toxic component of a type II toxin-antitoxin (TA) system, functioning in plasmid maintainence. Responsible for the post- segregational killing (PSK) of plasmid-free cells, also referred to as a plasmid addiction system. Half-life of over 2 hours. Cell killing by CcdB is accompanied by filamentation, defects in chromosome and plasmid segregation, defects in cell division, formation of anucleate cells, decreased DNA synthesis and plasmid loss. Interferes with the activity of DN
   5198..5322    -  protein_bind   attR2: mutant version of attR; recombination site for the Gateway® LR reaction LR Clonase™
   5403..5425    +  CDS            3xFLAG (fragment): three tandem FLAG® epitope tags
   5497..5654    +  CDS            lacZα (fragment): LacZα fragment of β-galactosidase; lacZ fragment
   5660..5759    -  misc_feature   bom (fragment): basis of mobility region from pBR322
   5861..5896    -  CDS            rop (fragment): Rop protein, which maintains plasmids at low copy number; rop
   5961..6603    -  CDS            TetR (fragment): tetracycline resistance regulatory protein; tetR
   6709..7908    +  CDS            TcR: tetracycline efflux protein; tetA; confers resistance to tetracycline
   7967..8119    -  CDS            tetR (fragment): TETR1_ECOLX - Experimental evidence at protein level: Swiss-Prot protein existence level 1. TetR is the repressor of the tetracycline resistance element; its N-terminal region forms a helix-turn-helix structure and binds DNA. Binding of tetracycline to TetR reduces the repressor affinity for the tetracycline resistance gene (tetA) promoter operator sites. From Escherichia coli.
   8139..9287    -  CDS            trfA: trans-acting replication protein that binds to and activates oriV
   9417..9521    -  CDS            traI (fragment): TRAI6_ECOLX - Experimental evidence at protein level: Swiss-Prot protein existence level 1. The initiation process of transfer DNA synthesis requires the interaction of at least three plasmid-specific components (TraH, I, and J) at the transfer origin resulting in the assembly of a specialised nucleoprotein complex - the relaxosome. Site- and strand-specific cleavage at the transfer origin is dependent on TraI and TraJ. From Escherichia coli.
   9559..9930    -  CDS            traJ: oriT-recognizing protein; traJ
   9963..10072   -  oriT           oriT: incP origin of transfer
>Addgene plasmid #61303 | pVHD | depositor full sequence | sequence record 120729 | pVHD sequence 10214 bps
GACCCTTTCCGACGCTCACCGGGCTGGTTGCCCTCGCCGCTGGGCTGGCGGCCGTCTATGGCCCTGCAAA
CGCGCCAGAAACGCCGTCGAAGCCGTGTGCGAGACACCGCGGCCGCCGGCGTTGTGGATACCTCGCGGAA
AACTTGGCCCTCACTGACAGATGAGGGGCGGACGTTGACACTTGAGGGGCCGACTCACCCGGCGCGGCGT
TGACAGATGAGGGGCAGGCTCGATTTCGGCCGGCGACGTGGAGCTGGCCAGCCTCGCAAATCGGCGAAAA
CGCCTGATTTTACGCGAGTTTCCCACAGATGATGTGGACAAGCCTGGGGATAAGTGCCCTGCGGTATTGA
CACTTGAGGGGCGCGACTACTGACAGATGAGGGGCGCGATCCTTGACACTTGAGGGGCAGAGTGCTGACA
GATGAGGGGCGCACCTATTGACATTTGAGGGGCTGTCCACAGGCAGAAAATCCAGCATTTGCAAGGGTTT
CCGCCCGTTTTTCGGCCACCGCTAACCTGTCTTTTAACCTGCTTTTAAACCAATATTTATAAACCTTGTT
TTTAACCAGGGCTGCGCCCTGTGCGCGTGACCGCGCACGCCGAAGGGGGGTGCCCCCCCTTCTCGAACCC
TCCCGGCCCGCTAACGCGGGCCTCCCATCCCCCCAGGGGCTGCGCCCCTCGGCCGCGAACGGCCTCACCC
CAAAAATGGCAGCCAAGCTGACCACTTCTGCGCTCGGCCCTTCCGGCTGGCTGGTTTATTGCTGATAAAT
CTGGAGCCGGTGAGCGTGGGTCTCGCGGTATCATTGCAGCACTGGGGCCAGATGGTAAGCCCTCCCGTAT
CGTAGTTATCTACACGACGGGGAGTCAGGCAACTATGGATGAACGAAATAGACAGATCGCTGAGATAGGT
GCCTCACTGATTAAGCATTGGTAACTGTCAGACCAAGTTTACTCATATATACTTTAGATTGATTTAAAAC
TTCATTTTTAATTTAAAAGGATCTAGGTGAAGATCCTTTTTGATAATCTCATGACCAAAATCCCTTAACG
TGAGTTTTCGTTCCACTGAGCGTCAGACCCCGTAGAAAAGATCAAAGGATCTTCTTGAGATCCTTTTTTT
CTGCGCGTAATCTGCTGCTTGCAAACAAAAAAACCACCGCTACCAGCGGTGGTTTGTTTGCCGGATCAAG
AGCTACCAACTCTTTTTCCGAAGGTAACTGGCTTCAGCAGAGCGCAGATACCAAATACTGTTCTTCTAGT
GTAGCCGTAGTTAGGCCACCACTTCAAGAACTCTGTAGCACCGCCTACATACCTCGCTCTGCTAATCCTG
TTACCAGTGGCTGCTGCCAGTGGCGATAAGTCGTGTCTTACCGGGTTGGACTCAAGACGATAGTTACCGG
ATAAGGCGCAGCGGTCGGGCTGAACGGGGGGTTCGTGCACACAGCCCAGCTTGGAGCGAACGACCTACAC
CGAACTGAGATACCTACAGCGTGAGCTATGAGAAAGCGCCACGCTTCCCGAAGGGAGAAAGGCGGACAGG
TATCCGGTAAGCGGCAGGGTCGGAACAGGAGAGCGCACGAGGGAGCTTCCAGGGGGAAACGCCTGGTATC
TTTATAGTCCTGTCGGGTTTCGCCACCTCTGACTTGAGCGTCGATTTTTGTGATGCTCGTCAGGGGGGCG
GAGCCTATGGAAAAACGCCAGCAACGCGGCCTTTTTACGGTTCCTGGCCTTTTGCTGGCCTTTTGCTCAC
ATGTTTTCAGTCGGCGCGAATGCTCCACGCCGCGCCCAGCGGCGCGCCGGCGCTCGCCGCGGCCTCGAAG
ACCTTGGCGTTACGAATGGCGGCCAGGGCATGGTCGCGCATGATCCGCTCGGCCCCCTCGGCGTCGCCGC
ACGAGACCGCGTCCAGCACCGCCTGATGCTGGCGATGGGCGGCCAGAAGGTGTTCGTACTCGGCCGGCAA
GTCCATCAGATCCAGGGCCAGCGCACCGGCCGCCGCGAACGGCTCGAAACCATTGCGCGCCAGGGCGCTC
TCGACAGCGCCGTTGCCCGCAGCGCTGACCAGCGTGTCATGGAAGGCCTGATTGTACGCGGCGTAGCGAT
CCAGGTCCTCGCCGTTAAGCCGCCCAGCCGCGAACAGCGCTTCGCCCTCGGCGATCAAGGCGACGAACCG
CGCGTGGGTCTCCGCCGTCATTCCGCGCTCGGCCAGACGCCGGGCCGCAAAGCCCTCCAGCACCCCTCGC
ACCTCGATGGCGTCGCGGATCTGGTCGCTGGACACGCCTCGGGCGGCATAACCCCGCGCGCCCAGCCGCA
CCACGAGCCCTTCCTGCTCCAGACTCCGCAAGGCCGTGCGCACGGGCATGCGCGAGACGCCCAGCGCCGC
CGCTGTCGGGATTTCGGCGATACGCTCGCCGCTCTTGATCTCGCCCGAGGCGATCATCTTGCGAAGAGCC
ATCATCACGCGCTGGCCCGGCTTTATGCGCGGCATGTCCATTCGGGGTCTCTCCCTGCTAGCATCAGGGT
TATTGTATCATGAGCGGATACATATGTCAATGTACCGGAGTTAACATTGGATCCAATCTTGACGGATCGC
CGCGAAGCCGCTAAATTGGATCCAATACTAGTAGAGGAAGCTTCCGCATGTACCCGTACGACGTCCCGGA
CTACGCCATTAATATGACTCTAGAGACAAGTTTGTACAAAAAAGCTGAACGAGAAACGTAAAATGATATA
AATATCAATATATTAAATTAGATTTTGCATAAAAAACAGACTACATAATACTGTAAAACACAACATATCC
AGTCACTATGGCGGCCGCATTAGGCACCCCAGGCTTTACACTTTATGCTTCCGGCTCGTATAATGTGTGG
ATTTTGAGTTAGGATCCGTCGAGATTTTCAGGAGCTAAGGAAGCTAAAATGGAGAAAAAAATCACTGGAT
ATACCACCGTTGATATATCCCAATGGCATCGTAAAGAACATTTTGAGGCATTTCAGTCAGTTGCTCAATG
TACCTATAACCAGACCGTTCAGCTGGATATTACGGCCTTTTTAAAGACCGTAAAGAAAAATAAGCACAAG
TTTTATCCGGCCTTTATTCACATTCTTGCCCGCCTGATGAATGCTCATCCGGAATTCCGTATGGCAATGA
AAGACGGTGAGCTGGTGATATGGGATAGTGTTCACCCTTGTTACACCGTTTTCCATGAGCAAACTGAAAC
GTTTTCATCGCTCTGGAGTGAATACCACGACGATTTCCGGCAGTTTCTACACATATATTCGCAAGATGTG
GCGTGTTACGGTGAAAACCTGGCCTATTTCCCTAAAGGGTTTATTGAGAATATGTTTTTCGTCTCAGCCA
ATCCCTGGGTGAGTTTCACCAGTTTTGATTTAAACGTGGCCAATATGGACAACTTCTTCGCCCCCGTTTT
CACCATGGGCAAATATTATACGCAAGGCGACAAGGTGCTGATGCCGCTGGCGATTCAGGTTCATCATGCC
GTCTGTGATGGCTTCCATGTCGGCAGAATGCTTAATGAATTACAACAGTACTGCGATGAGTGGCAGGGCG
GGGCGTAAACGCGTCGTTCCACTGAGCGTCAGACCCCGTAGAAAAGATCAAAGGATCTTCTTGAGATCCT
TTTTTTCTGCGCGTAATCTGCTGCTTGCAAACAAAAAAACCACCGCTACCAGCGGTGGTTTGTTTGCCGG
ATCAAGAGCTACCAACTCTTTTTCCGAAGGTAACTGGCTTCAGCAGAGCGCAGATACCAAATACTGTCCT
TCTAGTGTAGCCGTAGTTAGGCCACCACTTCAAGAACTCTGTAGCACCGCCTACATACCTCGCTCTGCTA
ATCCTGTTACCAGTGGCTGCTGCCAGTGGCGATAAGTCGTGTCTTACCGGGTTGGACTCAAGACGATAGT
TACCGGATAAGGCGCAGCGGTCGGGCTGAACGGGGGGTTCGTGCACACAGCCCAGCTTGGAGCGAACGAC
CTACACCGAACTGAGATACCTACAGCGTGAGCTATGAGAAAGCGCCACGCTTCCCGAAGGGAGAAAGGCG
GACAGGTATCCGGTAAGCGGCAGGGTCGGAACAGGAGAGCGCACGAGGGAGCTTCCAGGGGGAAACGCCT
GGTATCTTTATAGTCCTGTCGGGTTTCGCCACCTCTGACTTGAGCGTCGATTTTTGTGATGCTCGTCAGG
GGGGCGGAGCCTATGGAAAAACGCCAGCAACGCGGCCTTTTTACGGTTCCTGGCCTTTTGCTGGCCTTTT
GCTCACATGTTCTTTCCTGCGTTATCCCCTGATTCTGTGGATAACCGTATTACCGCCTTTGAGTGAGCTG
ATACCGCTCGCCGCAGCCGAACGACCGAGCGCAGCGAGTCAGTGAGCGAGGAAGCGGAAGAGCGCCCAAT
ACGCAAACCGCCTCTCCCCGCGCGTTGGCCGATTCATTAATGCAGCTGGCACGACAGGTTTCCCGACTGG
AAAGCGGGCAGTGAGCGCAACGCAATTAATACGCGTGGATCCGGCTTACTAAAAGCCAGATAACAGTATG
CGTATTTGCGCGCTGATTTTTGCGGTATAAGAATATATACTGATATGTATACCCGAAGTATGTCAAAAAG
AGGTATGCTATGAAGCAGCGTATTACAGTGACAGTTGACAGCGACAGCTATCAGTTGCTCAAGGCATATA
TGATGTCAATATCTCCGGTCTGGTAAGCACAACCATGCAGAATGAAGCCCGTCGTCCGCGTGCCGAACGC
TGGAAAGCGGAAAATCAGGAAGGGATGGCTGAGGTCGCCCGGTTTATTGAAATGAACGGCTCTTTTGCTG
ACGAGAACAGGGGCTGGTGAAATGCAGTTTAAGGTTTACACCTATAAAAGAGAGAGCCGTTATCGTCTGT
TTGTGGATGTACAGAGTGATATTATTGACACGCCCGGGCGACGGATGGTGATCCCCCTGGCCAGTGCACG
TCTGCTGTCAGATAAAGTCTCCCGTGAACTTTACCCGGTGGTGCATATCGGGGATGAAAGCTGGCGCATG
ATGACCACCGATATGGCCAGTGTGCCGGTCTCCGTTATCGGGGAAGAAGTGGCTGATCTCAGCCACCGCG
AAAATGACATCAAAAACGCCATTAACCTGATGTTCTGGGGAATATAAATGTCAGGCTCCCTTATACACAG
CCAGTCTGCAGGTCGACCATAGTGACTGGATATGTTGTGTTTTACAGTATTATGTAGTCTGTTTTTTATG
CAAAATCTAATTTAATATATTGATATTTATATCATTTTACGTTTCTCGTTCAGCTTTCTTGTACAAAGTG
GTGATATCGCTAGCTAGAGGTACCGAGCTCCAATTGGGATCCGGACTACAAGGACCACGACGGCGACTAT
AAGGACCACGACATCGACTACAAGGATGACGACGACAAGTGAGGATCCGGTGAAGTGACCCGCAAAAAAA
AAGGCCAGGGGATCGCTCCCCCGGCCTTTTTTTTGAATTCACTGGCCGTCGTTTTACAACGTCGTGACTG
GGAAAACCCTGGCGTTACCCAACTTAATCGCCTTGCAGCACATCCCCCTTTCGCCAGCTGGCGTAATAGC
GAAGAGGCCCGCACCGATCGCCCTTCCCAACAGTTGCGCAGCCTGAATGGCGAATGGCGCCTGATGCGGT
ATTTTCTCCTTACGCATCTGTGCGGTATTTCACACCGCATATGGTGCACTCTCAGTACAATCTGCTCTGA
TGCCGCATAGTTAAGCCAGCCCCGACACCCGCCAACACCCGCTGACGCGCCCTGACGGGCTTGTCTGCTC
CCGGCATCCGCTTACAGACAAGCTGTGACCGTCTCCGGGAGCTGCATGTGTCAGAGGTTTTCACCGTCAT
CACCGAAACGCGCGAGACGAAAGGGCCTCGTGATACGCCTATTTTTATAGGTTAATGTCATGATAATAAT
GGTTTCTTAGCACCCTTTCTCGGTCCTTCAACGTTCCTGACAACGAGCCTCCTTTTCGCCAATCCATCGA
CAATCACCGCGAGTCCCTGCTCGAACGCTGCGTCCGGACCGGCTTCGTCGAAGGCGTCTATCGCGGCCCG
CAACAGCGGCGAGAGCGGAGCCTGTTCAACGGTGCCGCCGCGCTCGCCGGCATCGCTGTCGCCGGCCTGC
TCCTCAAGCACGGCCCCAACAGTGAAGTAGCTGATTGTCATCAGCGCATTGACGGCGTCCCCGGCCGAAA
AACCCGCCTCGCAGAGGAAGCGAAGCTGCGCGTCGGCCGTTTCCATCTGCGGTGCGCCCGGTCGCGTGCC
GGCATGGATGCGCGCGCCATCGCGGTAGGCGAGCAGCGCCTGCCTGAAGCTGCGGGCATTCCCGATCAGA
AATGAGCGCCAGTCGTCGTCGGCTCTCGGCACCGAATGCGTATGATTCTCCGCCAGCATGGCTTCGGCCA
GTGCGTCGAGCAGCGCCCGCTTGTTCCTGAAGTGCCAGTAAAGCGCCGGCTGCTGAACCCCCAACCGTTC
CGCCAGTTTGCGTGTCGTCAGACCGTCTACGCCGACCTCGTTCAACAGGTCCAGGGCGGCACGGATCACT
GTATTCGGCTGCAACTTTGTCATGATTGACACTTTATCACTGATAAACATAATATGTCCACCAACTTATC
AGTGATAAAGAATCCGCGCGTTCAATCGGACCAGCGGAGGCTGGTCCGGAGGCCAGACGTGAAACCCAAC
ATACCCCTGATCGTAATTCTGAGCACTGTCGCGCTCGACGCTGTCGGCATCGGCCTGATTATGCCGGTGC
TGCCGGGCCTCCTGCGCGATCTGGTTCACTCGAACGACGTCACCGCCCACTATGGCATTCTGCTGGCGCT
GTATGCGTTGGTGCAATTTGCCTGCGCACCTGTGCTGGGCGCGCTGTCGGATCGTTTCGGGCGGCGGCCA
ATCTTGCTCGTCTCGCTGGCCGGCGCCACTGTCGACTACGCCATCATGGCGACAGCGCCTTTCCTTTGGG
TTCTCTATATCGGGCGGATCGTGGCCGGCATCACCGGGGCGACTGGGGCGGTAGCCGGCGCTTATATTGC
CGATATCACTGATGGCGATGAGCGCGCGCGGCACTTCGGCTTCATGAGCGCCTGTTTCGGGTTCGGGATG
GTCGCGGGACCTGTGCTCGGTGGGCTGATGGGCGGTTTCTCCCCCCACGCTCCGTTCTTCGCCGCGGCAG
CCTTGAACGGCCTCAATTTCCTGACGGGCTGTTTCCTTTTGCCGGAGTCGCACAAAGGCGAACGCCGGCC
GTTACGCCGGGAGGCTCTCAACCCGCTCGCTTCGTTCCGGTGGGCCCGGGGCATGACCGTCGTCGCCGCC
CTGATGGCGGTCTTCTTCATCATGCAACTTGTCGGACAGGTGCCGGCCGCGCTTTGGGTCATTTTCGGCG
AGGATCGCTTTCACTGGGACGCGACCACGATCGGCATTTCGCTTGCCGCATTTGGCATTCTGCATTCACT
CGCCCAGGCAATGATCACCGGCCCTGTAGCCGCCCGGCTCGGCGAAAGGCGGGCACTCATGCTCGGAATG
ATTGCCGACGGCACAGGCTACATCCTGCTTGCCTTCGCGACACGGGGATGGATGGCGTTCCCGATCATGG
TCCTGCTTGCTTCGGGTGGCATCGGAATGCCGGCGCTGCAAGCAATGTTGTCCAGGCAGGTGGATGAGGA
ACGTCAGGGGCAGCTGCAAGGCTCACTGGCGGCGCTCACCAGCCTGACCTCGATCGTCGGACCCCTCCTC
TTCACGGCGATCTATGCGGCTTCTATAACAACGTGGAACGGGTGGGCATGGATTGCAGGCGCTGCCCTCT
ACTTGCTCTGCCTGCCGGCGCTGCGTCGCGGGCTTTGGAGCGGCGCAGGGCAACGAGCCGATCGCTGATC
GTGGAAACGATAGGCCTATGCCATGCGGGTCAAGGCGACTTCCGGCAAGCTATACGCGCCCTAGAATTGT
CAATTTTAATCCTCTGTTTATCGGCAGTTCGTAGAGCGCGCCGTGCGTCCCGAGCGATACTGAGCGAAGC
AAGTGCGTCGAGCAGTGCCCGCTTGTTCCTGAAATGCCAGTAAAGCGCTGGCTGCTGAACCCCCAGCCGG
AACTGACCCCACAAGGCCCTAGCGTTTGCAATGCACCAGGTCATCATTGACCCAGGCGTGTTCCACCAGG
CCGCTGCCTCGCAACTCTTCGCAGGCTTCGCCGACCTGCTCGCGCCACTTCTTCACGCGGGTGGAATCCG
ATCCGCACATGAGGCGGAAGGTTTCCAGCTTGAGCGGGTACGGCTCCCGGTGCGAGCTGAAATAGTCGAA
CATCCGTCGGGCCGTCGGCGACAGCTTGCGGTACTTCTCCCATATGAATTTCGTGTAGTGGTCGCCAGCA
AACAGCACGACGATTTCCTCGTCGATCAGGACCTGGCAACGGGACGTTTTCTTGCCACGGTCCAGGACGC
GGAAGCGGTGCAGCAGCGACACCGATTCCAGGTGCCCAACGCGGTCGGACGTGAAGCCCATCGCCGTCGC
CTGTAGGCGCGACAGGCATTCCTCGGCCTTCGTGTAATACCGGCCATTGATCGACCAGCCCAGGTCCTGG
CAAAGCTCGTAGAACGTGAAGGTGATCGGCTCGCCGATAGGGGTGCGCTTCGCGTACTCCAACACCTGCT
GCCACACCAGTTCGTCATCGTCGGCCCGCAGCTCGACGCCGGTGTAGGTGATCTTCACGTCCTTGTTGAC
GTGGAAAATGACCTTGTTTTGCAGCGCCTCGCGCGGGATTTTCTTGTTGCGCGTGGTGAACAGGGCAGAG
CGGGCCGTGTCGTTTGGCATCGCTCGCATCGTGTCCGGCCACGGCGCAATATCGAACAAGGAAAGCTGCA
TTTCCTTGATCTGCTGCTTCGTGTGTTTCAGCAACGCGGCCTGCTTGGCCTCGCTGACCTGTTTTGCCAG
GTCCTCGCCGGCGGTTTTTCGCTTCTTGGTCGTCATAGTTCCTCGCGTGTCGATGGTCATCGACTTCGCC
AAACCTGCCGCCTCCTGTTCGAGACGACGCGAACGCTCCACGGCGGCCGATGGCGCGGGCAGGGCAGGGG
GAGCCAGTTGCACGCTGTCGCGCTCGATCTTGGCCGTAGCTTGCTGGACCATCGAGCCGACGGACTGGAA
GGTTTCGCGGGGCGCACGCATGACGGTGCGGCTTGCGATGGTTTCGGCATCCTCGGCGGAAAACCCCGCG
TCGATCAGTTCTTGCCTGTATGCCTTCCGGTCAAACGTCCGATTCATTCACCCTCCTTGCGGGATTGCCC
CGACTCACGCCGGGGCAATGTGCCCTTATTCCTGATTTGACCCGCCTGGTGCCTTGGTGTCCAGATAATC
CACCTTATCGGCAATGAAGTCGGTCCCGTAGACCGTCTGGCCGTCCTTCTCGTACTTGGTATTCCGAATC
TTGCCCTGCACGAATACCAGCTCCGCGAAGTCGCTCTTCTTGATGGAGCGCATGGGGACGTGCTTGGCAA
TCACGCGCACCCCCCGGCCGTTTTAGCGGCTAAAAAAGTCATGGCTCTGCCCTCGGGCGGACCACGCCCA
TCATGACCTTGCCAAGCTCGTCCTGCTTCTCTTCGATCTTCGCCAGCAGGGCGAGGATCGTGGCATCACC
GAACCGCGCCGTGCGCGGGTCGTCGGTGAGCCAGAGTTTCAGCAGGCCGCCCAGGCGGCCCAGGTCGCCA
TTGATGCGGGCCAGCTCGCGGACGTGCTCATAGTCCACGACGCCCGTGATTTTGTAGCCCTGGCCGACGG
CCAGCAGGTAGGCCTACAGGCTCATGCCGGCCGCCGCCGCCTTTTCCTCAATCGCTCTTCGTTCGTCTGG
AAGGCAGTACACCTTGATAGGTGGGCTGCCCTTCCTGGTTGGCTTGGTTTCATCAGCCATCCGCTTGCCC
TCATCTGTTACGCCGGCGGTAGCCGGCCAGCCTCGCAGAGCAGGATTCCCGTTGAGCACCGCCAGGTGCG
AATAAGGGACAGTGAAGAAGGAACACCCGCTCGCGGGTGGGCCTACTTCACCTATCCTGCCCGGCTGACG
CCGTTGGATACACCAAGGAAAGTCTACACGAACCCTTTGGCAAAATCCTGTATATCGTGCGAAAAAGGAT
GGATATACCGAAAAAATCGCTATAATGACCCCGAAGCAGGGTTATGCAGCGGAAAAGATCCGTC
