>Addgene plasmid #61303 | pVHD | addgene partial sequence | sequence record 119325 | CAT-R 5'-GCAACTGACTGAAATGCCTC-3'
GCCATTGGGATATATCAACGGTGGTATATCCAGTGATTTTTTTCTCCATTTTAGCTTCCTTAGCTCCTGA
AAATCTCGACGGATCCTAACTCAAAATCCACACATTATACGAGCCGGAAGCATAAAGTGTAAAGCCTGGG
GTGCCTAATGCGGCCGCCATAGTGACTGGATATGTTGTGTTTTACAGTATTATGTAGTCTGTTTTTTATG
CAAAATCTAATTTAATATATTGATATTTATATCATTTTACGTTTCTCGTTCAGCTTTTTTGTACAAACTT
GTCTCTAGAGTCATATTAATGGCGTAGTCCGGGACGTCGTACGGGTACATGCGGAAGCTTCCTCTACTAG
TATTGGATCCAATTTAGCGGCTTCGCGGCGATCCGTCAAGATTGGATCCAATGTTAACTCCGGTACATTG
ACATATGTATCCGCTCATGATACAATAACCCTGATGCTAGCAGGGAGAGACCCCGAATGGACATGCCGCG
CATAAAGCCGGGCCAGCGCGTGATGATGGCTCTTCGCAAGATGATCGCCTCGGGCGAGATCAAGAGCGGC
GAGCGTATCGCCGAAATCCCGACAGCGGCGGCGCTGGGCGTCTCGCGCATGCCCGTGCGCACGGCCTTGC
GGAGTCTGGAGCAGGAAGGGCTCGTGGTGCGGCTGGGCGCGCGGGGTTATGCCGCCCGAGGCGTGTCCAG
CGACCAGATCCGCGACGCCATCGAGGTGCGAGGGGTGCTGGAGGGCTTTGCGGCCCGGCGTCTGGCCGAG
CGCGGAATGACGGCGGAGACCCACGCGCGGTTCGTCGCCTTGATCGCCGAGGGCGAAGCGCTGTTCGCGG
CTGGGCGGCTTAACGGCGAGGACCTGGATCGCTACGCCGCGTACAATCAGGCCTTCCATGACACGCTGGT
CAGCGCTGCGGGCAACGGCGCTGTCGAGAGCGCCCTGGCGCGCAATGGTTTCGAGCCGTTCGCGGCGGCC
GGTGCGCTGGCCCTGGATCTGATGGACTTGCCGGCCGAGTACGAACACCTTCTGGCCGCCCATCGCCAGC
ATCAGGCGGTGCTGGA
