>Addgene plasmid #61303 | pVHD | addgene partial sequence | sequence record 119326 | ccdB-Fwd 5'-GCATGATGACCACCGATATG-3'
GGGAAGAAGTGGCTGATCTCAGCCACCGCGAAAATGACATCAAAAACGCCATTAACCTGATGTTCTGGGG
AATATAAATGTCAGGCTCCCTTATACACAGCCAGTCTGCAGGTCGACCATAGTGACTGGATATGTTGTGT
TTTACAGTATTATGTAGTCTGTTTTTTATGCAAAATCTAATTTAATATATTGATATTTATATCATTTTAC
GTTTCTCGTTCAGCTTTCTTGTACAAAGTGGTGATATCGCTAGCTAGAGGTACCGAGCTCCAATTGGGAT
CCGGACTACAAGGACCACGACGGCGACTATAAGGACCACGACATCGACTACAAGGATGACGACGACAAGT
GAGGATCCGGTGAAGTGACCCGCAAAAAAAAAGGCCAGGGGATCGCTCCCCCGGCCTTTTTTTTGAATTC
ACTGGCCGTCGTTTTACAACGTCGTGACTGGGAAAACCCTGGCGTTACCCAACTTAATCGCCTTGCAGCA
CATCCCCCTTTCGCCAGCTGGCGTAATAGCGAAGAGGCCCGCACCGATCGCCCTTCCCAACAGTTGCGCA
GCCTGAATGGCGAATGGCGCCTGATGCGGTATTTTCTCCTTACGCATCTGTGCGGTATTTCACACCGCAT
ATGGTGCACTCTCAGTACAATCTGCTCTGATGCCGCATAGTTAAGCCAGCCCCGACACCCGCCAACACCC
GCTGACGCGCCCTGACGGGCTTGTCTGCTCCCGGCATCCGCTTACAGACAAGCTGTGACCGTCTCCGGGA
GCTGCATGTGTCAGAGGTTTTCACCGTCATCACCGAAACGCGCGAGACGAAAGGGCCTCGTGATACGCCT
ATTTTTATAGGTTAATGTCATGATAATAATGGTTTCTTAGCACCCTTTCTCGGTCCTTCAACGTTCCTGA
CAACGAGCCTCCTTTTCGCCAATCCATCGACAATCACCGCGAGTCCCTGCTCGAACGCTGCGTCCGGACC
GGCTTCGTCGAAGGCGTCTATCGCGGCCCGCAACAGCGGCGAGAGCGGAGCCTGTTCAACGGTGCCGCCG
CGCTCGCCGGCATCGCT
