>Addgene plasmid #61303 | pVHD | addgene partial sequence | sequence record 119327 | pALEX-Seq2 5'-GTGCCTCACTGATTAAGCATTG-3'
TTTACTCATATATACTTTAGATTGATTTAAAACTTCATTTTTAATTTAAAAGGATCTAGGTGAAGATCCT
TTTTGATAATCTCATGACCAAAATCCCTTAACGTGAGTTTTCGTTCCACTGAGCGTCAGACCCCGTAGAA
AAGATCAAAGGATCTTCTTGAGATCCTTTTTTTCTGCGCGTAATCTGCTGCTTGCAAACAAAAAAACCAC
CGCTACCAGCGGTGGTTTGTTTGCCGGATCAAGAGCTACCAACTCTTTTTCCGAAGGTAACTGGCTTCAG
CAGAGCGCAGATACCAAATACTGTTCTTCTAGTGTAGCCGTAGTTAGGCCACCACTTCAAGAACTCTGTA
GCACCGCCTACATACCTCGCTCTGCTAATCCTGTTACCAGTGGCTGCTGCCAGTGGCGATAAGTCGTGTC
TTACCGGGTTGGACTCAAGACGATAGTTACCGGATAAGGCGCAGCGGTCGGGCTGAACGGGGGGTTCGTG
CACACAGCCCAGCTTGGAGCGAACGACCTACACCGAACTGAGATACCTACAGCGTGAGCTATGAGAAAGC
GCCACGCTTCCCGAAGGGAGAAAGGCGGACAGGTATCCGGTAAGCGGCAGGGTCGGAACAGGAGAGCGCA
CGAGGGAGCTTCCAGGGGGAAACGCCTGGTATCTTTATAGTCCTGTCGGGTTTCGCCACCTCTGACTTGA
GCGTCGATTTTTGTGATGCTCGTCAGGGGGGCGGAGCCTATGGAAAAACGCCAGCAACGCGGCCTTTTTA
CGGTTCCTGGCCTTTTGCTGGCCTTTTGCTCACATGTTTTCAGTCGGCGCGAATGCTCCACGCCGCGCCC
AGCGGCGCGCCGGCGCTCGCCGCGGCCTCGAAGACCTTGGCGTTACGAATGGCGGCCAGGGCATGGTCGC
GCATGATCCGCTCGGCCCCCTCGGCGTCGCCGCACGAGACCGCGTCCAGCACCGCCTGATGCTGGCGATG
GGCGGCCAGAAGGTGTTCGTACTCGGCCGGCAAGTCCATCAGATCCAGGG
